Addgene plasmid #104622: pSBY1_FnCpf1cg
Purpose: CRISPR system used to genome editing in Mycobacterium smegmatis, expresses Fn CPf1
Depositing lab: Sheng Yang. Depositing organization: CAS Center for Excellence in Molecular Plant Sciences ("CEMPS"). Publication: A CRISPR-Cpf1-Assisted Non-Homologous End Joining Genome Editing System of Mycobacterium smegmatis. Sun B, Yang J, Yang S, Ye RD, Chen D, Jiang Y. Biotechnol J. 2018 Sep;13(9):e1700588. doi: 10.1002/biot.201700588. Epub 2018 Aug 6. PubMed 30039929.
Backbone
  Vector backbone: pMV261
  Vector type: Bacterial Expression, CRISPR
Growth in bacteria
  Bacterial resistance: Kanamycin, 50 μg/mL
  Growth temperature: 37°C
  Growth strain: DH5alpha
  Copy number: High Copy
Gene/Insert
  Gene/Insert name: FnCpf1
  Mutation: codon-optimized C.glutamicum
  Promoter: hsp60
  Cloning method: Gibson Cloning
Terms and licenses: Academic/Nonprofit Terms; Industry Terms: Not Available to Industry
Depositor comments: Shuttle vector Mycobacterium smegmatis/E.coli
How to cite: pSBY1_FnCpf1cg was a gift from Sheng Yang (Addgene plasmid # 104622 ; http://n2t.net/addgene:104622 ; RRID:Addgene_104622)
