[The description below was written by a language model from this plasmid's Addgene catalogue record and the feature table of its GenBank file.]
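Description:
pSBY1_FnCpf1cg is an 8,307 bp circular bacterial expression plasmid built on the pMV261 backbone and described by its depositors as an E. coli/Mycobacterium smegmatis shuttle vector. It forms part of a CRISPR-Cpf1 system for genome editing in M. smegmatis, developed in work on Cpf1-assisted non-homologous end joining editing. In E. coli it replicates from a high-copy ColE1/pUC-type origin. Selection relies on kanamycin resistance conferred by the aph(3')-Ia aminoglycoside phosphotransferase gene, a marker that also works in mycobacteria.

The payload is the gene for FnCpf1, the Cpf1 (Cas12a) RNA-guided nuclease from Francisella novicida. According to the record it was codon-optimized for Corynebacterium glutamicum, another high-GC actinobacterium, and inserted by Gibson assembly. Expression is driven by the hsp60 promoter, the strong mycobacterial heat-shock promoter characteristic of pMV261-type vectors. An E. coli rrnB T1 transcription terminator is annotated near the end of the sequence and presumably closes the expression cassette.

The feature table is sparse. It marks only the kanamycin marker, the E. coli origin, the terminator and a few primer sites, leaving roughly 6 kb unannotated. That region must hold the hsp60 promoter, the FnCpf1 coding sequence and whatever mycobacterial replication functions support shuttle behaviour, but none of these is explicitly mapped. The record mentions no crRNA expression cassette, so the guide RNA is presumably supplied from a separate construct. The plasmid therefore appears to serve as the nuclease-delivery component, making targeted double-strand breaks in the M. smegmatis chromosome.
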