LOCUS       Exported 8307 bp ds-DNA circular SYN 12-MAY-2021
DEFINITION  CRISPR system used to genome editing in Mycobacterium smegmatis,
            expresses Fn CPf1.
ACCESSION   .
VERSION     .
KEYWORDS    pSBY1_FnCpf1cg
SOURCE      synthetic DNA construct
  ORGANISM  synthetic DNA construct
REFERENCE   1 (bases 1 to 8307)
  AUTHORS   Sun B, Yang J, Yang S, Ye RD, Chen D, Jiang Y
  TITLE     A CRISPR-Cpf1-Assisted Non-Homologous End Joining Genome Editing
            System of Mycobacterium smegmatis.
  JOURNAL   Biotechnol J. 2018 Sep;13(9):e1700588. doi: 10.1002/biot.201700588.
            Epub 2018 Aug 6.
  PUBMED    30039929
REFERENCE   2 (bases 1 to 8307)
  AUTHORS   .
  TITLE     Direct Submission
  JOURNAL   Exported May 12, 2021 from SnapGene Server 1.1.58
            http://www.snapgene.com
FEATURES             Location/Qualifiers
     source          1..8307
                     /organism="synthetic DNA construct"
                     /mol_type="other DNA"
     primer_bind     complement(128..147)
                     /label=pENTR-R
                     /note="pENTR vectors, reverse primer"
     CDS             139..954
                     /codon_start=1
                     /gene="aph(3')-Ia"
                     /product="aminoglycoside phosphotransferase"
                     /label=KanR
                     /note="confers resistance to kanamycin in bacteria or G418
                     (Geneticin(R)) in eukaryotes"
                     /translation="MSHIQRETSCSRPRLNSNMDADLYGYKWARDNVGQSGATIYRLYG
                     KPHAPELFLKHGKGSVANDVTDEMVRLNWLTEFMPLPTIKHFIRTPDDAWLLTTAIPGK
                     TAFQVLEEYPDSGENIVDALAVFLRRLHSIPVCNCPFNSDRVFRLAQAQSRMNNGLVDA
                     SDFDDERNGWPVEQVWKEMHNLLPFSPDSVVTHGDFSLDNLIFDEGKLIGCIDVGRVGI
                     ADRYQDLAILWNCLGEFSPSLQKRLFQKYGIDNPDMNKLQFHLMLDEFF"
     primer_bind     complement(212..231)
                     /label=Kan-R
                     /note="Kanamycin resistance gene, reverse primer"
     rep_origin      1285..1873
                     /direction=RIGHT
                     /label=ori
                     /note="high-copy-number ColE1/pMB1/pBR322/pUC origin of
                     replication"
     primer_bind     1774..1793
                     /label=pBR322ori-F
                     /note="pBR322 origin, forward primer"
     terminator      8239..8285
                     /label=rrnB T1 terminator
                     /note="transcription terminator T1 from the E. coli rrnB
                     gene"
ORIGIN
        1 gctagccacc tgacgtcggg ggggggggaa agccacgttg tgtctcaaaa tctctgatgt
       61 tacattgcac aagataaaaa tatatcatca tgaacaataa aactgtctgc ttacataaac
      121 agtaatacaa ggggtgttat gagccatatt caacgggaaa cgtcttgctc gaggccgcga
      181 ttaaattcca acatggatgc tgatttatat gggtataaat gggctcgcga taatgtcggg
      241 caatcaggtg cgacaatcta tcgcttgtat gggaagcccc atgcgccaga gttgtttctg
      301 aaacatggca aaggtagcgt tgccaatgat gttacagatg agatggtcag actaaactgg
      361 ctgacggaat ttatgcctct tccgaccatc aagcatttta tccgtactcc tgatgatgca
      421 tggttactca ccactgcgat ccccgggaaa acagcattcc aggtattaga agaatatcct
      481 gattcaggtg aaaatattgt tgatgcgctg gcagtgttcc tgcgccggtt gcattcgatt
      541 cctgtttgta attgtccttt taacagcgat cgcgtatttc gtctcgctca ggcgcaatca
      601 cgaatgaata acggtttggt tgatgcgagt gattttgatg acgagcgtaa tggctggcct
      661 gttgaacaag tctggaaaga aatgcataat cttttgccat tctcaccgga ttcagtcgtc
      721 actcatggtg atttctcact tgataacctt atttttgacg aggggaaatt aataggttgt
      781 attgatgttg gacgagtcgg aatcgcagac cgataccagg atcttgccat cctatggaac
      841 tgcctcggtg agttttctcc ttcattacag aaacggcttt ttcaaaaata tggtattgat
      901 aatcctgata tgaataaatt gcagtttcat ttgatgctcg atgagttttt ctaatcagaa
      961 ttggttaatt ggttgtaaca ctggcagagc attacgctga cttgacggga cggcggcttt
     1021 gttgaataaa tcgaactttt gctgagttga aggatcagat cacgcatctt cccgacaacg
     1081 cagaccgttc cgtggcaaag caaaagttca aaatcaccaa ctggtccacc tacaacaaag
     1141 ctctcaccaa ccgtggctcc ctcactttct ggctggatga tggggcgatt caggcctggt
     1201 atgagtcagc aacaccttct tcacgaggca gacctcacta gttccatgag cgtcagaccc
     1261 cgtagaaaag atcaaaggat cttcttgaga tccttttttt ctgcgcgtaa tctgctgctt
     1321 gcaaacaaaa aaaccaccgc taccagcggt ggtttgtttg ccggatcaag agctaccaac
     1381 tctttttccg aaggtaactg gcttcagcag agcgcagata ccaaatactg tccttctagt
     1441 gtagccgtag ttaggccacc acttcaagaa ctctgtagca ccgcctacat acctcgctct
     1501 gctaatcctg ttaccagtgg ctgctgccag tggcgataag tcgtgtctta ccgggttgga
     1561 ctcaagacga tagttaccgg ataaggcgca gcggtcgggc tgaacggggg gttcgtgcac
     1621 acagcccagc ttggagcgaa cgacctacac cgaactgaga tacctacagc gtgagctatg
     1681 agaaagcgcc acgcttcccg aggggagaaa ggcggacagg tatccggtaa gcggcagggt
     1741 cggaacagga gagcgcacga gggagcttcc agggggaaac gcctggtatc tttatagtcc
     1801 tgtcgggttt cgccacctct gacttgagcg tcgatttttg tgatgctcgt caggggggcg
     1861 gagcctatgg aaaaacgcca gcaacgcggc ctttttacgg ttcctggcct tttgctggcc
     1921 ttttgctcac atgttctttc ctgcgttatc ccctgattct gtggataacc gtattaccgc
     1981 ctttgagtga gctgataccg ctcgccgcag ccgaacgacc gagcgcaacg cgtgagccca
     2041 ccagctccgt aagttcgggc gctgtgtggc tcgtacccgc gcattcaggc ggcagggggt
     2101 ctaacgggtc taaggcggcg tgtacggccg ccacagcggc tctcagcggc ccggaaacgt
     2161 cctcgaaacg acgcatgtgt tcctcctggt tggtacaggt ggttgggggt gctcggctgt
     2221 cgctggtgtt ccaccaccag ggctcgacgg gagagcgggg gagtgtgcag ttgtggggtg
     2281 gcccctcagc gaaatatctg acttggagct cgtgtcggac catacaccgg tgattaatcg
     2341 tggtctacta ccaagcgtga gccacgtcgc cgacgaattt gagcagctct ggctgccgta
     2401 ctggccgctg gcaagcgacg atctgctcga ggggatctac cgccaaagcc gcgcgtcggc
     2461 cctaggccgc cggtacatcg aggcgaaccc aacagcgctg gcaaacctgc tggtcgtgga
     2521 cgtagaccat ccagacgcag cgctccgagc gctcagcgcc cgggggtccc atccgctgcc
     2581 caacgcgatc gtgggcaatc gcgccaacgg ccacgcacac gcagtgtggg cactcaacgc
     2641 ccctgttcca cgcaccgaat acgcgcggcg taagccgctc gcatacatgg cggcgtgcgc
     2701 cgaaggcctt cggcgcgccg tcgatggcga ccgcagttac tcaggcctca tgaccaaaaa
     2761 ccccggccac atcgcctggg aaacggaatg gctccactca gatctctaca cactcagcca
     2821 catcgaggcc gagctcggcg cgaacatgcc accgccgcgc tggcgtcagc agaccacgta
     2881 caaagcggct ccgacgccgc tagggcggaa ttgcgcactg ttcgattccg tcaggttgtg
     2941 ggcctatcgt cccgccctca tgcggatcta cctgccgacc cggaacgtgg acggactcgg
     3001 ccgcgcgatc tatgccgagt gccacgcgcg aaacgccgaa tttccgtgca acgacgtgtg
     3061 tcccggaccg ctaccggaca gcgaggtccg cgccatcgcc aacagcattt ggcgttggat
     3121 cacaaccaag tcgcgcattt gggcggacgg gatcgtggtc tacgaggcca cactcagtgc
     3181 gcgccagtcg gccatctcgc ggaagggcgc agcagcgcgc acggcggcga gcacagttgc
     3241 gcggcgcgca aagtccgcgt cagccatgga ggcattgcta tgagcgacgg ctacagcgac
     3301 ggctacaacc ggcagccgac tgtccgcaaa aagcggcgcg tgaccgccgc cgaaggcgct
     3361 cgaatcaccg gactatccga acgccacgtc gtccggctcg tggcgcagga acgcagcgag
     3421 tggctcgccg agcaggctgc acgccgcgaa cgcatccgcg cctatcacga cgacgagggc
     3481 cactcttggc cgcaaacggc caaacatttc gggctgcatc tggacaccgt taagcgactc
     3541 ggctatcggg cgaggaaaga gcgtgcggca gaacaggaag cggctcaaaa ggcccacaac
     3601 gaagccgaca atccaccgct gttctaacgc aattggggag cgggtgtcgc gggggttccg
     3661 tggggggttc cgttgcaacg ggtcggacag gtaaaagtcc tggtagacgc tagttttctg
     3721 gtttgggcca tgcctgtctc gttgcgtgtt tcgttgcgcc cgttttgaat accagccaga
     3781 cgagacgggg ttctacgaat cttggtcgat accaagccat ttccgctgaa tatcggggag
     3841 ctcaccgcca gaatcggtgg ttgtggtgat gtacgtggcg aactccgttg tagtgcctgt
     3901 ggtggcatcc gtggcgcggc cgcggtacca gatctttaaa tctagacggt gaccacaacg
     3961 cgcccgcttt gatcggggac gtctgcggcc gaccatttac gggtcttgtt gtcgttggcg
     4021 gtcatgggcc gaacatactc acccggatcg gagggccgag gacaaggtcg aacgaggggc
     4081 atgacccggt gcggggcttc ttgcactcgg cataggcgag tgctaagaat aacgttggca
     4141 ctcgcgaccg gtgagtgcta ggtcgggacg gtgaggccag gcccgtcgtc gcagcgagtg
     4201 gcagcgagga caacttgagc cgtccgtcgc gggcactgcg cccggccagc gtaagtagcg
     4261 gggttgccgt cacccggtga cccccgtttc atccccgatc cggaggaatc acttcgcaat
     4321 gtccatctac caagagtttg tgaataaata ctccctgtcc aagaccctcc gttttgagct
     4381 gatcccccaa ggcaagaccc tcgaaaacat caaggcacgc ggcctcatcc tggatgacga
     4441 aaagcgcgct aaggattaca agaaggcaaa gcagatcatc gacaagtacc accagttctt
     4501 catcgaagag atcctgtcct ccgtgtgcat ctccgaggac ctgctccaga actactccga
     4561 tgtctacttc aagctcaaga agtccgatga cgataacctg cagaaggact tcaagtccgc
     4621 taaggatacc atcaagaagc agatctccga atacatcaag gattccgaga agttcaagaa
     4681 cctcttcaac cagaacctga tcgacgcaaa gaagggccag gaatccgatc tcatcctgtg
     4741 gctcaagcag tccaaggata acggcatcga gctcttcaag gccaactccg acatcaccga
     4801 catcgatgaa gctctggaga tcatcaagtc cttcaagggc tggaccacct acttcaaggg
     4861 cttccacgaa aaccgcaaga acgtgtactc ctccaacgat atcccaacct ctatcatcta
     4921 ccgcatcgtc gacgataacc tgccaaagtt cctcgaaaac aaggcaaagt acgagtccct
     4981 gaaggataag gccccagaag ctatcaacta cgagcagatc aagaaggacc tggccgaaga
     5041 gctcaccttc gacatcgatt acaagacctc tgaagtgaac cagcgcgtct tctccctcga
     5101 tgaagtgttc gagatcgcca acttcaacaa ctacctgaac cagtccggca tcaccaagtt
     5161 caacaccatc atcggcggca agttcgtcaa cggcgaaaac accaagcgca agggcatcaa
     5221 cgagtacatc aacctctact cccagcagat caacgataag accctgaaga agtacaagat
     5281 gtccgtgctc ttcaagcaga tcctgtccga caccgaatcc aagtccttcg tcatcgacaa
     5341 gctggaggac gattccgatg tggtcaccac catgcagtcc ttctacgaac agatcgcagc
     5401 cttcaagacc gtggaagaga agtccatcaa ggagaccctc tccctgctct tcgacgatct
     5461 gaaggctcag aagctggatc tctccaagat ctacttcaag aacgacaagt ccctgaccga
     5521 tctctcccag caggtcttcg acgattactc cgtgatcggc accgcagtcc tggaatacat
     5581 cacccagcag atcgccccaa agaacctcga taacccatcc aagaaggaac aggagctgat
     5641 cgccaagaag accgaaaagg ctaagtacct gtccctcgag accatcaagc tggctctcga
     5701 agagttcaac aagcaccgcg acatcgataa gcagtgccgc ttcgaagaga tcctcgcaaa
     5761 cttcgctgca atcccaatga tcttcgacga aatcgcacag aacaaggata acctggccca
     5821 gatctccatc aagtaccaga accagggcaa gaaggatctg ctccaggcct ccgctgagga
     5881 cgatgtgaag gcaatcaagg acctgctcga tcagaccaac aacctgctcc acaagctgaa
     5941 gatcttccac atctcccagt ccgaagacaa ggccaacatc ctcgacaagg atgagcactt
     6001 ctacctggtg ttcgaagagt gctacttcga actcgctaac atcgtcccac tgtacaacaa
     6061 gatccgcaac tacatcaccc agaagccata ctccgatgaa aagttcaagc tcaacttcga
     6121 gaactccacc ctggcaaacg gctgggacaa gaacaaggaa ccagataaca ccgccatcct
     6181 cttcatcaag gacgataagt actacctggg cgtgatgaac aagaagaaca acaagatctt
     6241 cgacgataag gccatcaagg aaaacaaggg cgagggctac aagaagatcg tgtacaagct
     6301 gctcccaggc gctaacaaga tgctcccaaa ggtcttcttc tccgcaaagt ccatcaagtt
     6361 ctacaaccca tccgaagata tcctgcgcat ccgcaaccac tccacccaca ccaagaacgg
     6421 ctccccacag aagggctacg aaaagttcga gttcaacatc gaagactgcc gcaagttcat
     6481 cgatttctac aagcagtcca tctccaagca cccagagtgg aaggacttcg gcttccgctt
     6541 ctccgatacc cagcgctaca actccatcga tgaattctac cgcgaagtgg agaaccaggg
     6601 ctacaagctg accttcgaaa acatctccga gtcctacatc gattccgtgg tcaaccaggg
     6661 caagctgtac ctcttccaga tctacaacaa ggacttctcc gcttactcca agggccgccc
     6721 aaacctgcac accctctact ggaaggcact cttcgacgaa cgcaacctgc aggatgtggt
     6781 ctacaagctc aacggcgaag cagagctgtt ctaccgcaag cagtccatcc caaagaagat
     6841 cacccaccca gccaaggaag caatcgccaa caagaacaag gataacccaa agaaggaatc
     6901 cgtgttcgag tacgacctga tcaaggataa gcgcttcacc gaggacaagt tcttcttcca
     6961 ctgcccaatc accatcaact tcaagtcctc cggcgccaac aagttcaacg atgaaatcaa
     7021 cctgctcctg aaggagaagg ctaacgacgt gcacatcctg tccatcgatc gcggcgaacg
     7081 ccacctcgcc tactacaccc tggtcgacgg caagggcaac atcatcaagc aggacacctt
     7141 caacatcatc ggcaacgatc gcatgaagac caactaccac gacaagctgg ccgctatcga
     7201 gaaggaccgc gattccgctc gcaaggattg gaagaagatc aacaacatca aggaaatgaa
     7261 ggaaggctac ctctcccagg tggtccacga aatcgctaag ctggtgatcg agtacaacgc
     7321 aatcgtggtc ttcgaagacc tgaacttcgg cttcaagcgc ggccgcttca aggtggagaa
     7381 gcaggtctac cagaagctgg aaaagatgct catcgagaag ctgaactacc tcgtgttcaa
     7441 ggacaacgaa ttcgataaga ccggcggcgt cctccgtgca taccagctga ccgccccatt
     7501 cgagaccttc aagaagatgg gcaagcagac cggcatcatc tactacgtgc cagctggctt
     7561 cacctctaag atctgcccag tgaccggctt cgtcaaccag ctctacccaa agtacgaatc
     7621 cgtctccaag tcccaggagt tcttctccaa gttcgacaag atctgctaca acctggataa
     7681 gggctacttc gaattctcct tcgactacaa gaacttcggc gataaggcag ccaagggcaa
     7741 gtggaccatc gcatccttcg gctcccgcct catcaacttc cgcaactccg acaagaacca
     7801 caactgggat acccgcgaag tgtacccaac caaggaactg gagaagctcc tgaaggatta
     7861 ctccatcgaa tacggccacg gcgagtgcat caaggctgca atctgcggcg aatccgacaa
     7921 gaagttcttc gcaaagctga cctctgtgct caacaccatc ctgcagatgc gcaactccaa
     7981 gaccggcacc gagctggatt acctcatctc cccagtggcc gacgtcaacg gcaacttctt
     8041 cgattcccgc caggctccaa agaacatgcc acaggacgct gatgcaaacg gcgcctacca
     8101 catcggtctg aagggtctca tgctcctggg tcgcatcaag aacaaccagg aaggcaagaa
     8161 gctgaatctc gtcattaaga acgaagaata ctttgaattt gtccagaacc gcaataacta
     8221 agatcgactg ccaggcatca aataaaacga aaggctcagt cgaaagactg ggcctttcgt
     8281 tttatgccat catggccgcg gtgatca
//
